>Addgene plasmid #13186 | pc3XB-ZF136 | depositor full sequence | sequence record 7535 | Author sequence
GACGGATCGGGAGATCTCCCGATCCCCTATGGTGCACTCTCAGTACAATCTGCTCTGATGCCGCATAGTT
AAGCCAGTATCTGCTCCCTGCTTGTGTGTTGGAGGTCGCTGAGTAGTGCGCGAGCAAAATTTAAGCTACA
ACAAGGCAAGGCTTGACCGACAATTGCATGAAGAATCTGCTTAGGGTTAGGCGTTTTGCGCTGCTTCGCG
ATGTACGGGCCAGATATACGCGTTGACATTGATTATTGACTAGTTATTAATAGTAATCAATTACGGGGTC
ATTAGTTCATAGCCCATATATGGAGTTCCGCGTTACATAACTTACGGTAAATGGCCCGCCTGGCTGACCG
CCCAACGACCCCCGCCCATTGACGTCAATAATGACGTATGTTCCCATAGTAACGCCAATAGGGACTTTCC
ATTGACGTCAATGGGTGGAGTATTTACGGTAAACTGCCCACTTGGCAGTACATCAAGTGTATCATATGCC
AAGTACGCCCCCTATTGACGTCAATGACGGTAAATGGCCCGCCTGGCATTATGCCCAGTACATGACCTTA
TGGGACTTTCCTACTTGGCAGTACATCTACGTATTAGTCATCGCTATTACCATGGTGATGCGGTTTTGGC
AGTACATCAATGGGCGTGGATAGCGGTTTGACTCACGGGGATTTCCAAGTCTCCACCCCATTGACGTCAA
TGGGAGTTTGTTTTGGCACCAAAATCAACGGGACTTTCCAAAATGTCGTAACAACTCCGCCCCATTGACG
CAAATGGGCGGTAGGCGTGTACGGTGGGAGGTCTATATAAGCAGAGCTCTCTGGCTAACTAGAGAACCCA
CTGCTTACTGGCTTATCGAAATTAATACGACTCACTATAGGGAGACCCAAGCTGGCTAGCGTTTAAACGG
GCCCTCTAGACCCGGGGAGAAGCCTTATGAGTGCAAGGAATGCGGTAAGGCGTTTAGCTCTGGTAGCAAC
TTTACCCGTCACCAGCGCATCCATACCGGTGGATCCTCTGCACAGTAGTAAGCTTAAGTTTAAACCGCTG
ATCAGCCTCGACTGTGCCTTCTAGTTGCCAGCCATCTGTTGTTTGCCCCTCCCCCGTGCCTTCCTTGACC
CTGGAAGGTGCCACTCCCACTGTCCTTTCCTAATAAAATGAGGAAATTGCATCGCATTGTCTGAGTAGGT
GTCATTCTATTCTGGGGGGTGGGGTGGGGCAGGACAGCAAGGGGGAGGATTGGGAAGACAATAGCAGGCA
TGCTGGGGATGCGGTGGGCTCTATGGCTTCTGAGGCGGAAAGAACCAGCTGGGGCTCTAGGGGGTATCCC
C
[124 nt withheld, positions 1332-1455]
C
[91 nt withheld, positions 1457-1547]
A
[49 nt withheld, positions 1549-1597]
CCTTTGACGTTGGAGTCCACGTTCTTT
[37 nt withheld, positions 1625-1661]
ACCCTATCTCGGTCTATTCTTTTGATTTATAAGGGATTTTGCCGATTTCGGCCTATTGGTTAAAAAATGA
GCTGATTTAACAAAAATTTAACGCGAATTAATTCTGTGGAATGTGTGTCAGTTAGGGTGTGGAAAGTCCC
CAGGCTCCCCAGCAGGCAGAAGTATGCAAAGCATGCATCTCAATTAGTCAGCAACCAGGTGTGGAAAGTC
CCCAGGCTCCCCAGCAGGCAGAAGTATGCAAAGCATGCATCTCAATTAGTCAGCAACCATAGTCCCGCCC
CTAACTCCGCCCATCCCGCCCCTAACTCCGCCCAGTTCCGCCCATTCTCCGCCCCATGGCTGACTAATTT
TTTTTATTTATGCAGAGGCCGAGGCCGCCTCTGCCTCTGAGCTATTCCAGAAGTAGTGAGGAGGCTTTTT
TGGAGGCCTAGGCTTTTGCAAAAAGCTCCCGGCCGGGAGCTTGTATATCCATTTTCGGATCTGATCAAGA
GACAGGATGAGGATCGTTTCGCATGATTGAACAAGATGGATTGCACGCAGGTTCTCCGGCCGCTTGGGTG
GAGAGGCTATTCGGCTATGACTGGGCACAACAGACAATCGGCTGCTCTGATGCCGCCGTGTTCCGGCTGT
CAGCGCAGGGGCGCCCGGTTCTTTTTGTCAAGACCGACCTGTCCGGTGCCCTGAATGAACTGCAGGACGA
GGCAGCGCGGCTATCGTGGCTGGCCACGACGGGCGTTCCTTGCGCAGCTGTGCTCGACGTTGTCACTGAA
GCGGGAAGGGACTGGCTGCTATTGGGCGAAGTGCCGGGGCAGGATCTCCTGTCATCTCACCTTGCTCCTG
CCGAGAAAGTATCCATCATGGCTGATGCAATGCGGCGGCTGCATACGCTTGATCCGGCTACCTGCCCATT
CGACCACCAAGCGAAACATCGCATCGAGCGAGCACGTACTCGGATGGAAGCCGGTCTTGTCGATCAGGAT
GATCTGGACGAAGAGCATCAGGGGCTCGCGCCAGCCGAACTGTTCGCCAGGCTCAAGGCGCGCATGCCCG
ACGGCGAGGATCTCGTCGTGACCCATGGCGATGCCTGCTTGCCGAATATCATGGTGGAAAATGGCCGCTT
TTCTGGATTCATCGACTGTGGCCGGCTGGGTGTGGCGGACCGCTATCAGGACATAGCGTTGGCTACCCGT
GATATTGCTGAAGAGCTTGGCGGCGAATGGGCTGACCGCTTCCTCGTGCTTTACGGTATCGCCGCTCCCG
ATTCGCAGCGCATCGCCTTCTATCGCCTTCTTGACGAGTTCTTCTGAGCGGGACTCTGGGGTTCGAAATG
ACCGACCAAGCGACGCCCAACCTGCCATCACGAGATTTCGATTCCACCGCCGCCTTCTATGAAAGGTTGG
GCTTCGGAATCGTTTTCCGGGACGCCGGCTGGATGATCCTCCAGCGCGGGGATCTCATGCTGGAGTTCTT
CGCCCACCCCAACTTGTTTATTGCAGCTTATAATGGTTACAAATAAAGCAATAGCATCACAAATTTCACA
AATAAAGCATTTTTTTCACTGCATTCTAGTTGTGGTTTGTCCAAACTCATCAATGTATCTTATCATGTCT
GTATACCGTCGACCTCTAGCTAGAGCTTGGCGTAATCATGGTCATAGCTGTTTCCTGTGTGAAATTGTTA
TCCGCTCACAATTCCACACAACATACGAGCCGGAAGCATAAAGTGTAAAGCCTGGGGTGCCTAATGAGTG
AGCTAACTCACATTAATTGCGTTGCGCTCACTGCCCGCTTTCCAGTCGGGAAACCTGTCGTGCCAGCTGC
ATTAATGAATCGGCCAACGCGCGGGGAGAGGCGGTTTGCGTATTGGGCGCTCTTCCGCTTCCTCGCTCAC
TGACTCGCTGCGCTCGGTCGTTCGGCTGCGGCGAGCGGTATCAGCTCACTCAAAGGCGGTAATACGGTTA
TCCACAGAATCAGGGGATAACGCAGGAAAGAACATGTGAGCAAAAGGCCAGCAAAAGGCCAGGAACCGTA
AAAAGGCCGCGTTGCTGGCGTTTTTCCATAGGCTCCGCCCCCCTGACGAGCATCACAAAAATCGACGCTC
AAGTCAGAGGTGGCGAAACCCGACAGGACTATAAAGATACCAGGCGTTTCCCCCTGGAAGCTCCCTCGTG
CGCTCTCCTGTTCCGACCCTGCCGCTTACCGGATACCTGTCCGCCTTTCTCCCTTCGGGAAGCGTGGCGC
TTTCTCATAGCTCACGCTGTAGGTATCTCAGTTCGGTGTAGGTCGTTCGCTCCAAGCTGGGCTGTGTGCA
CGAACCCCCCGTTCAGCCCGACCGCTGCGCCTTATCCGGTAACTATCGTCTTGAGTCCAACCCGGTAAGA
CACGACTTATCGCCACTGGCAGCAGCCACTGGTAACAGGATTAGCAGAGCGAGGTATGTAGGCGGTGCTA
CAGAGTTCTTGAAGTGGTGGCCTAACTACGGCTACACTAGAAGAACAGTATTTGGTATCTGCGCTCTGCT
GAAGCCAGTTACCTTCGGAAAAAGAGTTGGTAGCTCTTGATCCGGCAAACAAACCACCGCTGGTAGCGGT
TTTTTTGTTTGCAAGCAGCAGATTACGCGCAGAAAAAAAGGATCTCAAGAAGATCCTTTGATCTTTTCTA
CGGGGTCTGACGCTCAGTGGAACGAAAACTCACGTTAAGGGATTTTGGTCATGAGATTATCAAAAAGGAT
CTTCACCTAGATCCTTTTAAATTAAAAATGAAGTTTTAAATCAATCTAAAGTATATATGAGTAAACTTGG
TCTGACAGTTACCAATGCTTAATCAGTGAGGCACCTATCTCAGCGATCTGTCTATTTCGTTCATCCATAG
TTGCCTGACTCCCCGTCGTGTAGATAACTACGATACGGGAGGGCTTACCATCTGGCCCCAGTGCTGCAAT
GATACCGCGAGACCCACGCTCACCGGCTCCAGATTTATCAGCAATAAACCAGCCAGCCGGAAGGGCCGAG
CGCAGAAGTGGTCCTGCAACTTTATCCGCCTCCATCCAGTCTATTAATTGTTGCCGGGAAGCTAGAGTAA
GTAGTTCGCCAGTTAATAGTTTGCGCAACGTTGTTGCCATTGCTACAGGCATCGTGGTGTCACGCTCGTC
GTTTGGTATGGCTTCATTCAGCTCCGGTTCCCAACGATCAAGGCGAGTTACATGATCCCCCATGTTGTGC
AAAAAAGCGGTTAGCTCCTTCGGTCCTCCGATCGTTGTCAGAAGTAAGTTGGCCGCAGTGTTATCACTCA
TGGTTATGGCAGCACTGCATAATTCTCTTACTGTCATGCCATCCGTAAGATGCTTTTCTGTGACTGGTGA
GTACTCAACCAAGTCATTCTGAGAATAGTGTATGCGGCGACCGAGTTGCTCTTGCCCGGCGTCAATACGG
GATAATACCGCGCCACATAGCAGAACTTTAAAAGTGCTCATCATTGGAAAACGTTCTTCGGGGCGAAAAC
TCTCAAGGATCTTACCGCTGTTGAGATCCAGTTCGATGTAACCCACTCGTGCACCCAACTGATCTTCAGC
ATCTTTTACTTTCACCAGCGTTTCTGGGTGAGCAAAAACAGGAAGGCAAAATGCCGCAAAAAAGGGAATA
AGGGCGACACGGAAATGTTGAATACTCATACTCTTCCTTTTTCAATATTATTGAAGCATTTATCAGGGTT
ATTGTCTCATGAGCGGATACATATTTGAATGTATTTAGAAAAATAAACAAATAGGGGTTCCGCGCACATT
TCCCCGAAAAGTGCCACCTGACGTC
Features (pLannotate 1.2.2; 20 found; start..end, strand, type, name):
     28..80      -  misc_feature   bom (fragment): basis of mobility region from pBR322
    235..614     +  enhancer       CMV enhancer: human cytomegalovirus immediate early enhancer
    615..818     +  promoter       CMV promoter: human cytomegalovirus (CMV) immediate early promoter
    814..847     +  LTR            5' LTR (truncated) (fragment): truncated 5' long terminal repeat (LTR) from HIV-1
    863..881     +  promoter       T7 promoter: promoter for bacteriophage T7 RNA polymerase
    930..1010    +  CDS            ZFP41 (fragment): ZFP41_HUMAN - Experimental evidence at protein level: Swiss-Prot protein existence level 1. A putative DNA-binding regulatory protein associated with meiosis in spermatogenesis. From Homo sapiens (Human).
   1062..1286    +  polyA_signal   bGH poly(A) signal: bovine growth hormone polyadenylation signal
   1290..1311    +  promoter       SV40 promoter (fragment): SV40 enhancer and early promoter
   1332..1760    +  rep_origin     f1 ori (sequence partly withheld): f1 bacteriophage origin of replication; arrow indicates direction of (+) strand synthesis
   1774..2103    +  promoter       SV40 promoter: SV40 enhancer and early promoter
   2174..2965    +  CDS            neo: KKA2_KLEPN - Also known as kan, nptII. Experimental evidence at protein level: Swiss-Prot protein existence level 1. Resistance to kanamycin, neomycin, paromomycin, ribostamycin, butirosin and gentamicin B. From Klebsiella pneumoniae.
   2989..3147    +  CDS            ble (fragment): BLE_KLEPN - Experimental evidence at protein level: Swiss-Prot protein existence level 1. Binding protein with a strong affinity to the bleomycin family of antibiotics. Binds to CL990; an antimitotic-antibiotic compound. From Klebsiella pneumoniae.
   3142..3263    +  polyA_signal   SV40 poly(A) signal: SV40 polyadenylation signal
   3336..3352    -  protein_bind   lac operator: The lac repressor binds to the lac operator to inhibit transcription in E. coli. This inhibition can be relieved by adding lactose or isopropyl-β-D-thiogalactopyranoside (IPTG). lac repressor encoded by lacI
   3360..3390    -  promoter       lac promoter: promoter for the E. coli lac operon
   3405..3426    -  protein_bind   CAP binding site: CAP binding activates transcription in the presence of cAMP. E. coli catabolite activator protein
   3439..3531    -  CDS            lacI (fragment): lac repressor; lacI; The lac repressor binds to the lac operator to inhibit transcription in E. coli. This inhibition can be relieved by adding lactose or isopropyl-β-D-thiogalactopyranoside (IPTG).
   3714..4299    -  rep_origin     ori: high-copy-number ColE1/pMB1/pBR322/pUC origin of replication
   4470..5330    -  CDS            AmpR: β-lactamase; bla; confers resistance to ampicillin, carbenicillin, and related antibiotics
   5331..5435    -  promoter       AmpR promoter: bla
