[The description below was written by a language model from this plasmid's Addgene catalogue record and pLannotate feature annotations shown in this document.]
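Description:
pc3XB-ZF136 is a module plasmid from the Zinc Finger Consortium Modular Assembly Kit v1.0. It carries a single zinc finger coding unit in pc3XB, a modified version of the pcDNA3 mammalian expression vector. The roughly 90 bp ZF136 insert lies between XbaI and BamHI sites, both of which are retained. It encodes one C2H2-type finger from the ToolGen module set (ToolGen name mSSNR) that is recorded as recognising the DNA triplet GAG. The automated annotation labels this short coding segment as a fragment of human ZFP41. That label most likely reflects sequence similarity to a natural human zinc finger, not the presence of that gene.

The insert sits downstream of the CMV immediate early enhancer and promoter and a T7 promoter, and is followed by the bovine growth hormone polyadenylation signal. A separate cassette places the neomycin phosphotransferase gene under the SV40 early promoter with an SV40 poly(A) signal, allowing G418 selection in mammalian cells. In E. coli the plasmid is maintained through a high-copy ColE1/pUC-type origin and selected with ampicillin via β-lactamase. An f1 origin is also present. Other small annotated fragments, such as the truncated HIV-1 LTR, ble, lacI and lac promoter elements, appear to be backbone remnants or short similarity matches with no stated function.

The construct serves mainly as a standardized building block. Individual finger modules with defined triplet specificities are joined by restriction-based cloning into multi-finger arrays, which are then used to engineer zinc finger nucleases aimed at chosen genomic sites.
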