>Addgene plasmid #13186 | pc3XB-ZF136 | addgene partial sequence | sequence record 19570 | CMV-F 5'-CGCAAATGGGCGGTAGGCGTG-3'
TCTCTGGGCTACTAGAGAACCCACTGCTTACTGGCTTATCGAAATTAATACGACTCACTATAGGGAGACC
CAAGCTGGCTAGCGTTTAAACGGGCCCTCTAGACCCGGGGAGAAGCCTTATGAGTGCAAGGAATGCGGTA
AGGCGTTTAGCTCTGGTAGCAACTTTACCCGTCACCAGCGCATCCATACCGGTGGATCCTCTGCACAGTA
GTAAGCTTAAGTTTAAACCGCTGATCAGCCTCGACTGTGCCTTCTAGTTGCCAGCCATCTGTTGTTTGCC
CCTCCCCCGTGCCTTCCTTGACCCTGGAAGGTGCCACTCCCACTGTCCTTTCCTAATAAAATGAGGAAAT
TGCATCGCATTGTCTGAGTAGGTGTCATTCTATTCTGGGGGGGTGGGGTGGGGCAGGACAGCAAGGGGGA
GGATTGGGAAAACAATAGCAGGCATGCTGGGGATGCGGTGGGCTCTATGGCTTCTGAGGCG
