Addgene plasmid #13186: pc3XB-ZF136
Depositing lab: Keith Joung. Depositing organization: Massachusetts General Hospital. Publication: Standardized reagents and protocols for engineering zinc finger nucleases by modular assembly. Wright DA, Thibodeau-Beganny S, Sander JD, Winfrey RJ, Hirsh AS, Eichtinger M, Fu F, Porteus MH, Dobbs D, Voytas DF, Joung JK. Nat Protoc. 2006;1(3):1637-52. doi: 10.1038/nprot.2006.259 PubMed 17406455.
Backbone
  Vector backbone: pc3XB
  Backbone manufacturer: Modified Invitrogen pcDNA3
  Backbone size w/o insert (bp): 5400
  Vector type: Mammalian Expression
  Selectable markers: Neomycin (select with G418)
Growth in bacteria
  Bacterial resistance: Ampicillin, 100 μg/mL
  Growth temperature: 37°C
  Growth strain: XL1 Blue
  Copy number: High Copy
Gene/Insert
  Gene/Insert name: ZF136
  Insert size (bp): 90
  Cloning method: Restriction Enzyme; 5′ cloning site XbaI (not destroyed); 3′ cloning site BamHI (not destroyed)
  Sequencing primers: 5′ T7
Terms and licenses: Academic/Nonprofit Terms; Industry Terms: Not Available to Industry
Depositor comments: Part of the Zinc Finger Consortium Modular Assembly Kit v1.0. Finger protein sequence: PGEKPYECKECGKAFSSGSNFTRHQRIH. Target DNA sequence: GAG. This zinc finger is derived from the ToolGen module set. ToolGen ZF ID: 41. ToolGen ZF Name: mSSNR.
How to cite: pc3XB-ZF136 was a gift from Keith Joung (Addgene plasmid # 13186 ; http://n2t.net/addgene:13186 ; RRID:Addgene_13186)
